>Addgene plasmid #166910 | pLKO-Tet-On-ARNT-shRNA1 | addgene full sequence | sequence record 331201 | Addgene NGS Result
CGTATTACCGCCTTTGAGTGAGCTGATACCGCTCGCCGCAGCCGAACGACCGAGCGCAGCGAGTCAGTGA
GCGAGGAAGCGGAAGAGCGCCCAATACGCAAACCGCCTCTCCCCGCGCGTTGGCCGATTCATTAATGCAG
CTGGCACGACAGGTTTCCCGACTGGAAAGCGGGCAGTGAGCGCAACGCAATTAATGTGAGTTAGCTCACT
CATTAGGCACCCCAGGCTTTACACTTTATGCTTCCGGCTCGTATGTTGTGTGGAATTGTGAGCGGATAAC
AATTTCACACAGGAAACAGCTATGACCATGATTACGCCAAGCGCGCAATTAACCCTCACTAAAGGGAACA
AAAGCTGGAGCTGCAAGCTTAATGTAGTCTTATGCAATACTCTTGTAGTCTTGCAACATGGTAACGATGA
GTTAGCAACATGCCTTACAAGGAGAGAAAAAGCACCGTGCATGCCGATTGGTGGAAGTAAGGTGGTACGA
TCGTGCCTTATTAGGAAGGCAACAGACGGGTCTGACATGGATTGGACGAACCACTGAATTGCCGCATTGC
AGAGATATTGTATTTAAGTGCCTAGCTCGATACATAAACGGGTCTCTCTGGTTAGACCAGATCTGAGCCT
GGGAGCTCTCTGGCTAACTAGGGAACCCACTGCTTAAGCCTCAATAAAGCTTGCCTTGAGTGCTTCAAGT
AGTGTGTGCCCGTCTGTTGTGTGACTCTGGTAACTAGAGATCCCTCAGACCCTTTTAGTCAGTGTGGAAA
ATCTCTAGCAGTGGCGCCCGAACAGGGACTTGAAAGCGAAAGGGAAACCAGAGGAGCTCTCTCGACGCAG
GACTCGGCTTGCTGAAGCGCGCACGGCAAGAGGCGAGGGGCGGCGACTGGTGAGTACGCCAAAAATTTTG
ACTAGCGGAGGCTAGAAGGAGAGAGATGGGTGCGAGAGCGTCAGTATTAAGCGGGGGAGAATTAGATCGC
GATGGGAAAAAATTCGGTTAAGGCCAGGGGGAAAGAAAAAATATAAATTAAAACATATAGTATGGGCAAG
CAGGGAGCTAGAACGATTCGCAGTTAATCCTGGCCTGTTAGAAACATCAGAAGGCTGTAGACAAATACTG
GGACAGCTACAACCATCCCTTCAGACAGGATCAGAAGAACTTAGATCATTATATAATACAGTAGCAACCC
TCTATTGTGTGCATCAAAGGATAGAGATAAAAGACACCAAGGAAGCTTTAGACAAGATAGAGGAAGAGCA
AAACAAAAGTAAGACCACCGCACAGCAAGCGGCCGCTGATCTTCAGACCTGGAGGAGGAGATATGAGGGA
CAATTGGAGAAGTGAATTATATAAATATAAAGTAGTAAAAATTGAACCATTAGGAGTAGCACCCACCAAG
GCAAAGAGAAGAGTGGTGCAGAGAGAAAAAAGAGCAGTGGGAATAGGAGCTTTGTTCCTTGGGTTCTTGG
GAGCAGCAGGAAGCACTATGGGCGCAGCGTCAATGACGCTGACGGTACAGGCCAGACAATTATTGTCTGG
TATAGTGCAGCAGCAGAACAATTTGCTGAGGGCTATTGAGGCGCAACAGCATCTGTTGCAACTCACAGTC
TGGGGCATCAAGCAGCTCCAGGCAAGAATCCTGGCTGTGGAAAGATACCTAAAGGATCAACAGCTCCTGG
GGATTTGGGGTTGCTCTGGAAAACTCATTTGCACCACTGCTGTGCCTTGGAATGCTAGTTGGAGTAATAA
ATCTCTGGAACAGATTTGGAATCACACGACCTGGATGGAGTGGGACAGAGAAATTAACAATTACACAAGC
TTAATACACTCCTTAATTGAAGAATCGCAAAACCAGCAAGAAAAGAATGAACAAGAATTATTGGAATTAG
ATAAATGGGCAAGTTTGTGGAATTGGTTTAACATAACAAATTGGCTGTGGTATATAAAATTATTCATAAT
GATAGTAGGAGGCTTGGTAGGTTTAAGAATAGTTTTTGCTGTACTTTCTATAGTGAATAGAGTTAGGCAG
GGATATTCACCATTATCGTTTCAGACCCACCTCCCAACCCCGAGGGGACCCGACAGGCCCGAAGGAATAG
AAGAAGAAGGTGGAGAGAGAGACAGAGACAGATCCATTCGATTAGTGAACGGATCTCGACGGTATCGATC
ACGAGACTAGCCTCGAGCGGCCGCAATATTTGCATGTCGCTATGTGTTCTGGGAAATCACCATAAACGTG
AAATCCCTATCAGTGATAGAGACTTATAAGTTCCCTATCAGTGATAGAGACACCGGGAGAAGTCAGATGG
TTTATTTCTCGAGAAATAAACCATCTGACTTCTCTTTTTAATTCTCGACCTCGAGACAAATGGCAGTATT
CATCCACAATTTTAAAAGAAAAGGGGGGATTGGGGGGTACAGTGCAGGGGAAAGAATAGTAGACATAATA
GCAACAGACATACAAACTAAAGAATTACAAAAACAAATTACAAAAATTCAAAATTTTCGGGTTTATTACA
GGGACAGCAGAGATCCACTTTGGCCGCGGCTCGAGGGGGTTGGGGTTGCGCCTTTTCCAAGGCAGCCCTG
GGTTTGCGCAGGGACGCGGCTGCTCTGGGCGTGGTTCCGGGAAACGCAGCGGCGCCGACCCTGGGTCTCG
CACATTCTTCACGTCCGTTCGCAGCGTCACCCGGATCTTCGCCGCTACCCTTGTGGGCCCCCCGGCGACG
CTTCCTGCTCCGCCCCTAAGTCGGGAAGGTTCCTTGCGGTTCGCGGCGTGCCGGACGTGACAAACGGAAG
CCGCACGTCTCACTAGTACCCTCGCAGACGGACAGCGCCAGGGAGCAATGGCAGCGCGCCGACCGCGATG
GGCTGTGGCCAATAGCGGCTGCTCAGCAGGGCGCGCCGAGAGCAGCGGCCGGGAAGGGGCGGTGCGGGAG
GCGGGGTGTGGGGCGGTAGTGTGGGCCCTGTTCCTGCCCGCGCGGTGTTCCGCATTCTGCAAGCCTCCGG
AGCGCACGTCGGCAGTCGGCTCCCTCGTTGACCGAATCACCGACCTCTCTCCCCAGGGGGATCTGTGAGT
TTGGGGACCCTTGATTGTTCTTTCTTTTTCGCTATTGTAAAATTCATGTTATATGGAGGGGGCAAAGTTT
TCAGGGTGTTGTTTAGAATGGGAAGATGTCCCTTGTATCACCATGGACCCTCATGATAATTTTGTTTCTT
TCACTTTCTACTCTGTTGACAACCATTGTCTCCTCTTATTTTCTTTTCATTTTCTGTAACTTTTTCGTTA
AACTTTAGCTTGCATTTGTAACGAATTTTTAAATTCACTTTTGTTTATTTGTCAGATTGTAAGTACTTTC
TCTAATCACTTTTTTTTCAAGGCAATCAGGGTATATTATATTGTACTTCAGCACAGTTTTAGAGAACAAT
TGTTATAATTAAATGATAAGGTAGAATATTTCTGCATATAAATTCTGGCTGGCGTGGAAATATTCTTATT
GGTAGAAACAACTACATCCTGGTCATCATCCTGCCTTTCTCTTTATGGTTACAATGATATACACTGTTTG
AGATGAGGATAAAATACTCTGAGTCCAAACCGGGCCCCTCTGCTAACCATGTTCATGCCTTCTTCTTTTT
CCTACAGCTCCTGGGCAACGTGCTGGTTATTGTGCTGTCTCATCATTTTGGCAAAGAATTGTAATACGAC
TCACTATAGGGCGAATTGATATGTCTAGATTAGATAAAAGTAAAGTGATTAACAGCGCATTAGAGCTGCT
TAATGAGGTCGGAATCGAAGGTTTAACAACCCGTAAACTCGCCCAGAAGCTAGGTGTAGAGCAGCCTACA
TTGTATTGGCATGTAAAAAATAAGCGGGCTTTGCTCGACGCCTTAGCCATTGAGATGTTAGATAGGCACC
ATACTCACTTTTGCCCTTTAGAAGGGGAAAGCTGGCAAGATTTTTTACGTAATAACGCTAAAAGTTTTAG
ATGTGCTTTACTAAGTCATCGCGATGGAGCAAAAGTACATTTAGGTACACGGCCTACAGAAAAACAGTAT
GAAACTCTCGAAAATCAATTAGCCTTTTTATGCCAACAAGGTTTTTCACTAGAGAATGCATTATATGCAC
TCAGCGCTGTGGGGCATTTTACTTTAGGTTGCGTATTGGAAGATCAAGAGCATCAAGTCGCTAAAGAAGA
AAGGGAAACACCTACTACTGATAGTATGCCGCCATTATTACGACAAGCTATCGAATTATTTGATCACCAA
GGTGCAGAGCCAGCCTTCTTATTCGGCCTTGAATTGATCATATGCGGATTAGAAAAACAACTTAAATGTG
AAAGTGGGTCCGCGTACAGCGGCTCCCGGGAGTTCTAGGGATCTGCCCCTCTCCCTCCCCCCCCCCTAAC
GTTACTGGCCGAAGCCGCTTGGAATAAGGCCGGTGTGCGTTTGTCTATATGTTATTTTCCACCATATTGC
CGTCTTTTGGCAATGTGAGGGCCCGGAAACCTGGCCCTGTCTTCTTGACGAGCATTCCTAGGGGTCTTTC
CCCTCTCGCCAAAGGAATGCAAGGTCTGTTGAATGTCGTGAAGGAAGCAGTTCCTCTGGAAGCTTCTTGA
AGACAAACAACGTCTGTAGCGACCCTTTGCAGGCAGCGGAACCCCCCACCTGGCGACAGGTGCCTCTGCG
GCCAAAAGCCACGTGTATAAGATACACCTGCAAAGGCGGCACAACCCCAGTGCCACGTTGTGAGTTGGAT
AGTTGTGGAAAGAGTCAAATGGCTCTCCTCAAGCGTATTCAACAAGGGGCTGAAGGATGCCCAGAAGGTA
CCCCATTGTATGGGATCTGATCTGGGGCCTCGGTGCACATGCTTTACATGTGTTTAGTCGAGGTTAAAAA
AACGTCTAGGCCCCCCGAACCACGGGGACGTGGTTTTCCTTTGAAAAACACGATGATAAGGATCCACCGG
AGCTTACCATGACCGAGTACAAGCCCACGGTGCGCCTCGCCACCCGCGACGACGTCCCCAGGGCCGTACG
CACCCTCGCCGCCGCGTTCGCCGACTACCCCGCCACGCGCCACACCGTCGATCCGGACCGCCACATCGAG
CGGGTCACCGAGCTGCAAGAACTCTTCCTCACGCGCGTCGGGCTCGACATCGGCAAGGTGTGGGTCGCGG
ACGACGGCGCCGCGGTGGCGGTCTGGACCACGCCGGAGAGCGTCGAAGCGGGGGCGGTGTTCGCCGAGAT
CGGCCCGCGCATGGCCGAGTTGAGCGGTTCCCGGCTGGCCGCGCAGCAACAGATGGAAGGCCTCCTGGCG
CCGCACCGGCCCAAGGAGCCCGCGTGGTTCCTGGCCACCGTCGGCGTCTCGCCCGACCACCAGGGCAAGG
GTCTGGGCAGCGCCGTCGTGCTCCCCGGAGTGGAGGCGGCCGAGCGCGCCGGGGTGCCCGCCTTCCTGGA
GACCTCCGCGCCCCGCAACCTCCCCTTCTACGAGCGGCTCGGCTTCACCGTCACCGCCGACGTCGAGGTG
CCCGAAGGACCGCGCACCTGGTGCATGACCCGCAAGCCCGGTGCCTGACGCCCGCCCCACGACCCGCAGC
GCCCGACCGAAAGGAGCGCACGACCCCATGCATCGGTACCTTTAAGACCAATGACTTACAAGGCAGCTGT
AGATCTTAGCCACTTTTTAAAAGAAAAGGGGGGACTGGAAGGGCTAATTCACTCCCAACGAAGACAAGAT
CTGCTTTTTGCTTGTACTGGGTCTCTCTGGTTAGACCAGATCTGAGCCTGGGAGCTCTCTGGCTAACTAG
GGAACCCACTGCTTAAGCCTCAATAAAGCTTGCCTTGAGTGCTTCAAGTAGTGTGTGCCCGTCTGTTGTG
TGACTCTGGTAACTAGAGATCCCTCAGACCCTTTTAGTCAGTGTGGAAAATCTCTAGCAGTAGTAGTTCA
TGTCATCTTATTATTCAGTATTTATAACTTGCAAAGAAATGAATATCAGAGAGTGAGAGGAACTTGTTTA
TTGCAGCTTATAATGGTTACAAATAAAGCAATAGCATCACAAATTTCACAAATAAAGCATTTTTTTCACT
GCATTCTAGTTGTGGTTTGTCCAAACTCATCAATGTATCTTATCATGTCTGGCTCTAGCTATCCCGCCCC
TAACTCCGCCCATCCCGCCCCTAACTCCGCCCAGTTCCGCCCATTCTCCGCCCCATGGCTGACTAATTTT
TTTTATTTATGCAGAGGCCGAGGCCGCCTCGGCCTCTGAGCTATTCCAGAAGTAGTGAGGAGGCTTTTTT
GGAGGCCTAGGGACGTACCCAATTCGCCCTATAGTGAGTCGTATTACGCGCGCTCACTGGCCGTCGTTTT
ACAACGTCGTGACTGGGAAAACCCTGGCGTTACCCAACTTAATCGCCTTGCAGCACATCCCCCTTTCGCC
AGCTGGCGTAATAGCGAAGAGGCCCGCACCGATCGCCCTTCCCAACAGTTGCGCAGCCTGAATGGCGAAT
GGG
[124 nt withheld, positions 6514-6637]
C
[91 nt withheld, positions 6639-6729]
A
[49 nt withheld, positions 6731-6779]
CCTTTGACGTTGGAGTCCACGTTCTTT
[37 nt withheld, positions 6807-6843]
ACCCTATCTCGGTCTATTCTTTTGATTTATAAGGGATTTTGCCGATTTCGGCCTATTGGTTAAAAAATGA
GCTGATTTAACAAAAATTTAACGCGAATTTTAACAAAATATTAACGCTTACAATTTAGGTGGCACTTTTC
GGGGAAATGTGCGCGGAACCCCTATTTGTTTATTTTTCTAAATACATTCAAATATGTATCCGCTCATGAG
ACAATAACCCTGATAAATGCTTCAATAATATTGAAAAAGGAAGAGTATGAGTATTCAACATTTCCGTGTC
GCCCTTATTCCCTTTTTTGCGGCATTTTGCCTTCCTGTTTTTGCTCACCCAGAAACGCTGGTGAAAGTAA
AAGATGCTGAAGATCAGTTGGGTGCACGAGTGGGTTACATCGAACTGGATCTCAACAGCGGTAAGATCCT
TGAGAGTTTTCGCCCCGAAGAACGTTTTCCAATGATGAGCACTTTTAAAGTTCTGCTATGTGGCGCGGTA
TTATCCCGTATTGACGCCGGGCAAGAGCAACTCGGTCGCCGCATACACTATTCTCAGAATGACTTGGTTG
AGTACTCACCAGTCACAGAAAAGCATCTTACGGATGGCATGACAGTAAGAGAATTATGCAGTGCTGCCAT
AACCATGAGTGATAACACTGCGGCCAACTTACTTCTGACAACGATCGGAGGACCGAAGGAGCTAACCGCT
TTTTTGCACAACATGGGGGATCATGTAACTCGCCTTGATCGTTGGGAACCGGAGCTGAATGAAGCCATAC
CAAACGACGAGCGTGACACCACGATGCCTGTAGCAATGGCAACAACGTTGCGCAAACTATTAACTGGCGA
ACTACTTACTCTAGCTTCCCGGCAACAATTAATAGACTGGATGGAGGCGGATAAAGTTGCAGGACCACTT
CTGCGCTCGGCCCTTCCGGCTGGCTGGTTTATTGCTGATAAATCTGGAGCCGGTGAGCGTGGGTCTCGCG
GTATCATTGCAGCACTGGGGCCAGATGGTAAGCCCTCCCGTATCGTAGTTATCTACACGACGGGGAGTCA
GGCAACTATGGATGAACGAAATAGACAGATCGCTGAGATAGGTGCCTCACTGATTAAGCATTGGTAACTG
TCAGACCAAGTTTACTCATATATACTTTAGATTGATTTAAAACTTCATTTTTAATTTAAAAGGATCTAGG
TGAAGATCCTTTTTGATAATCTCATGACCAAAATCCCTTAACGTGAGTTTTCGTTCCACTGAGCGTCAGA
CCCCGTAGAAAAGATCAAAGGATCTTCTTGAGATCCTTTTTTTCTGCGCGTAATCTGCTGCTTGCAAACA
AAAAAACCACCGCTACCAGCGGTGGTTTGTTTGCCGGATCAAGAGCTACCAACTCTTTTTCCGAAGGTAA
CTGGCTTCAGCAGAGCGCAGATACCAAATACTGTTCTTCTAGTGTAGCCGTAGTTAGGCCACCACTTCAA
GAACTCTGTAGCACCGCCTACATACCTCGCTCTGCTAATCCTGTTACCAGTGGCTGCTGCCAGTGGCGAT
AAGTCGTGTCTTACCGGGTTGGACTCAAGACGATAGTTACCGGATAAGGCGCAGCGGTCGGGCTGAACGG
GGGGTTCGTGCACACAGCCCAGCTTGGAGCGAACGACCTACACCGAACTGAGATACCTACAGCGTGAGCT
ATGAGAAAGCGCCACGCTTCCCGAAGGGAGAAAGGCGGACAGGTATCCGGTAAGCGGCAGGGTCGGAACA
GGAGAGCGCACGAGGGAGCTTCCAGGGGGAAACGCCTGGTATCTTTATAGTCCTGTCGGGTTTCGCCACC
TCTGACTTGAGCGTCGATTTTTGTGATGCTCGTCAGGGGGGCGGAGCCTATGGAAAAACGCCAGCAACGC
GGCCTTTTTACGGTTCCTGGCCTTTTGCTGGCCTTTTGCTCACATGTTCTTTCCTGCGTTATCCCCTGAT
TCTGTGGATAAC
Features (pLannotate 1.2.2; 30 found; start..end, strand, type, name):
      1..85      +  rep_origin     RSF ori (fragment): Plasmids containing the RSF 1030 origin of replication can be propagated in E. coli cells that contain additional plasmids with compatible origins.
     87..179     +  CDS            lacI (fragment): lac repressor; lacI; The lac repressor binds to the lac operator to inhibit transcription in E. coli. This inhibition can be relieved by adding lactose or isopropyl-β-D-thiogalactopyranoside (IPTG).
    192..213     +  protein_bind   CAP binding site: CAP binding activates transcription in the presence of cAMP. E. coli catabolite activator protein
    228..258     +  promoter       lac promoter: promoter for the E. coli lac operon
    266..282     +  protein_bind   lac operator: The lac repressor binds to the lac operator to inhibit transcription in E. coli. This inhibition can be relieved by adding lactose or isopropyl-β-D-thiogalactopyranoside (IPTG). lac repressor encoded by lacI
    327..345     +  promoter       T3 promoter: promoter for bacteriophage T3 RNA polymerase
    373..599     +  promoter       RSV promoter: Rous sarcoma virus enhancer/promoter
    600..780     +  LTR            5' LTR (truncated): truncated 5' long terminal repeat (LTR) from HIV-1
    827..952     +  misc_feature   HIV-1 Ψ: packaging signal of human immunodeficiency virus type 1
    936..1299    +  CDS            HIV-1 gag (fragment): gag protein from human immunodeficiency virus 1; gag
   1445..1678    +  misc_feature   RRE: The Rev response element (RRE) of HIV-1 allows for Rev-dependent mRNA export from the nucleus to the cytoplasm.
   2055..2155    +  CDS            Rev (fragment): human immunodeficiency virus 1 (HIV-1) Rev protein; rev; enhances nuclear export of unspliced and incompletely spliced viral mRNAs
   2196..2290    +  promoter       H1-2O2 promoter: doxycycline-inducible variant of the human H1 RNA promoter (Henriksen et al., 2007)
   2390..2507    +  misc_feature   cPPT/CTS: central polypurine tract and central termination sequence of HIV-1
   2556..3066    +  promoter       hPGK promoter: human phosphoglycerate kinase 1 promoter
   3075..3647    +  intron         β-globin intron: intron from rabbit β-globin gene
   3702..3720    +  promoter       T7 promoter: promoter for bacteriophage T7 RNA polymerase
   3731..4351    +  CDS            tetR: TETR2_ECOLX - Experimental evidence at protein level: Swiss-Prot protein existence level 1. TetR is the repressor of the tetracycline resistance element; its N-terminal region forms a helix-turn-helix structure and binds DNA. Binding of tetracycline to TetR reduces the repressor affinity for the tetracycline resistance gene (tetA) promoter operator sites. From Escherichia coli.
   4497..4959    +  misc_feature   IRES: internal ribosome entry site (IRES) of the encephalomyocarditis virus (EMCV)
   4979..5578    +  CDS            PuroR: puromycin N-acetyltransferase; pac from Streptomyces alboniger; confers resistance to puromycin
   5621..5704    +  CDS            nef (fragment): NEF_HV1Z2 - Experimental evidence at protein level: Swiss-Prot protein existence level 1. Extracellular Nef protein targets CD4(+) T-lymphocytes for apoptosis by interacting with CXCR4 surface receptors. From Human immunodeficiency virus type 1 group M subtype D (isolate Z2/CDC-Z34) (HIV-1).
   5706..5939    +  LTR            3' LTR (ΔU3): self-inactivating 3' long terminal repeat (LTR) from HIV-1
   6011..6132    +  polyA_signal   SV40 poly(A) signal: SV40 polyadenylation signal
   6172..6307    +  rep_origin     SV40 ori: SV40 origin of replication
   6328..6346    -  promoter       T7 promoter: promoter for bacteriophage T7 RNA polymerase
   6354..6509    +  CDS            lacZα (fragment): LacZα fragment of β-galactosidase; lacZ fragment
   6514..6942    +  rep_origin     f1 ori (sequence partly withheld): f1 bacteriophage origin of replication; arrow indicates direction of (+) strand synthesis
   6995..7099    +  promoter       AmpR promoter: bla
   7100..7960    +  CDS            AmpR: β-lactamase; bla; confers resistance to ampicillin, carbenicillin, and related antibiotics
   8131..8719    +  rep_origin     ori: high-copy-number ColE1/pMB1/pBR322/pUC origin of replication
