[The description below was written by a language model from this plasmid's Addgene catalogue record and pLannotate feature annotations shown in this document.]
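Description:
pLKO-Tet-On-ARNT-shRNA1 is a lentiviral transfer plasmid for doxycycline-inducible knockdown of human ARNT (also known as HIF-1β), built on the all-in-one Tet-pLKO-puro type backbone. It is maintained in E. coli through a high-copy ColE1/pUC origin with ampicillin selection (AmpR), and also carries an f1 origin and SV40 origin as backbone remnants. The catalogue lists approximate sizes of 11 kb for the backbone with its stuffer and 9 kb for the final vector. The sequenced record is about 8.8 kb, consistent with the latter.

The viral portion has a third-generation, self-inactivating layout. An RSV promoter drives a truncated HIV-1 5' LTR, followed by the Ψ packaging signal, a gag fragment, the RRE for Rev-dependent export, a cPPT/CTS element and a ΔU3 3' LTR, so packaging functions must be supplied in trans. The ARNT-targeting hairpin was cloned between AgeI and EcoRI sites (both destroyed). The feature table does not annotate it, but it should lie in the gap just downstream of the H1-2O2 promoter, a variant of the human H1 Pol III promoter bearing tet operator sequences. A separate hPGK promoter with a rabbit β-globin intron expresses a bicistronic tetR–IRES–PuroR transcript. The constitutively produced TetR binds the operators and blocks shRNA transcription. Adding doxycycline releases the repressor and switches on the hairpin, while puromycin resistance allows selection of transduced cells.

The construct is used to make stable mammalian cell populations in which ARNT depletion can be triggered on demand. The "shRNA1" designation suggests it is one of several hairpins against this target.
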