Addgene plasmid #166910: pLKO-Tet-On-ARNT-shRNA1
Purpose: Lentivirus for inducible knockdown of human ARNT
Depositing lab: Roland Friedel. Depositing organization: Icahn School of Medicine at Mount Sinai. Publication: Circadian clock regulator Bmal1 gates axon regeneration via Tet3 epigenetics in mouse sensory neurons. Halawani D, Wang Y, Ramakrishnan A, Estill M, He X, Shen L, Friedel RH, Zou H. Nat Commun. 2023 Aug 24;14(1):5165. doi: 10.1038/s41467-023-40816-7. PubMed 37620297.
Backbone
  Vector backbone: pLKO-TET-ON-addgene#21915
  Backbone size w/o insert (bp): 11000
  Total vector size (bp): 9000
  Vector type: Mammalian Expression, Lentiviral
  Selectable markers: Puromycin
Growth in bacteria
  Bacterial resistance: Ampicillin, 100 μg/mL
  Growth temperature: 37°C
  Growth strain: NEB Stable
  Copy number: High Copy
Gene/Insert
  Gene/Insert name: ARNT shRNA (alt name: ARNT)
  gRNA/shRNA sequence: GAGAAGTCAGATGGTTTATTT
  Species: H. sapiens (human)
  Entrez Gene: ARNT (a.k.a. ARNT1, HIF-1-beta, HIF-1beta, HIF1-beta, HIF1B, HIF1BETA, TANGO, bHLHe2)
  Cloning method: Restriction Enzyme; 5′ cloning site AgeI (destroyed during cloning); 3′ cloning site EcoRI (destroyed during cloning)
  Sequencing primers: 5′ pLKO-seq: ggcagggatattcaccattatcgtttcaga
Terms and licenses: Academic/Nonprofit Terms; Industry Terms: Not Available to Industry
How to cite: pLKO-Tet-On-ARNT-shRNA1 was a gift from Roland Friedel (Addgene plasmid # 166910 ; http://n2t.net/addgene:166910 ; RRID:Addgene_166910)
